Addgene plasmid #168490: pCDNA3_PKA-Cα(K8,9A)-mEGFP
Purpose: Mammalian expression of the K8,9A mutant of the mouse PKA catalytic subunit α C-terminally tagged by monomeric EGFP.
Depositing lab: Haining Zhong. Depositing organization: Oregon Health & Science University. Publication: Myristoylation alone is sufficient for PKA catalytic subunits to associate with the plasma membrane to regulate neuronal functions. Xiong WH, Qin M, Zhong H. Proc Natl Acad Sci U S A. 2021 Apr 13;118(15). pii: 2021658118. doi: 10.1073/pnas.2021658118. PubMed 33876760.
Backbone
  Vector backbone: pcDNA3
  Backbone size w/o insert (bp): 5400
  Vector type: Mammalian Expression
Growth in bacteria
  Bacterial resistance: Ampicillin, 100 μg/mL
  Growth temperature: 37°C
  Growth strain: DH5alpha
  Copy number: High Copy
Gene/Insert
  Gene/Insert name: the K8,9A mutant of the mouse PKA catalytic subunit α C-terminally tagged by monomeric EGFP
Resource information
  A portion of this plasmid was derived from a plasmid made by: G. Stan McKnight, University of Washington
Terms and licenses: Academic/Nonprofit Terms; Industry Terms: Not Available to Industry
How to cite: pCDNA3_PKA-Cα(K8,9A)-mEGFP was a gift from Haining Zhong (Addgene plasmid # 168490 ; http://n2t.net/addgene:168490 ; RRID:Addgene_168490)
