[The description below was written by a language model from this plasmid's Addgene catalogue record and pLannotate feature annotations shown in this document.]
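Description:
pCDNA3_PKA-Cα(K8,9A)-mEGFP is a mammalian expression plasmid built on the pcDNA3 backbone; the sequenced record is about 7.2 kb. It is propagated in E. coli through a high-copy ColE1/pUC-type origin and selected with ampicillin via the AmpR (β-lactamase) gene and its own promoter. An f1 origin is also present, which in principle allows single-stranded DNA production. For mammalian cells the backbone carries a neomycin/kanamycin phosphotransferase gene driven by the SV40 enhancer/early promoter and terminated by an SV40 poly(A) signal, the standard pcDNA3 arrangement that permits G418 selection of stable transfectants. The small annotated fragments of ble, lacI, an HIV-1 LTR, bom and the lac promoter/operator appear to be backbone remnants or short homology matches rather than functional elements.

The payload is the mouse PKA catalytic subunit α (Prkaca) coding sequence bearing the K8,9A mutation, which by its name replaces lysines 8 and 9 near the N-terminus with alanines. It is followed in the same orientation, after a short gap consistent with a linker, by mEGFP, the monomeric A206K variant of enhanced GFP, giving a C-terminally tagged fusion. Transcription is driven by the CMV immediate early enhancer/promoter and terminated by the bovine growth hormone poly(A) signal. T7 and SP6 promoters flank the insert, as is usual for pcDNA3. Placing the tag at the C-terminus leaves the N-terminus, where the catalytic subunit is myristoylated, unobstructed. The associated study concerns how myristoylation governs plasma membrane association of PKA catalytic subunits in neurons, so this construct is suited to live-cell fluorescence imaging of the mutant's localisation, presumably compared with the wild-type fusion.
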