Features (pLannotate 1.2.2; 23 found; start..end, strand, type, name):
     28..80      -  misc_feature   bom (fragment): basis of mobility region from pBR322
    235..614     +  enhancer       CMV enhancer: human cytomegalovirus immediate early enhancer
    687..704     -  promoter       CMV promoter (fragment): human cytomegalovirus (CMV) immediate early promoter
    767..818     +  promoter       CMVd2 promoter: truncated human cytomegalovirus (CMV) immediate early promoter that yields moderately reduced expression relative to the full-length promoter
    814..847     +  LTR            5' LTR (truncated) (fragment): truncated 5' long terminal repeat (LTR) from HIV-1
    863..881     +  promoter       T7 promoter: promoter for bacteriophage T7 RNA polymerase
    907..1959    +  CDS            Prkaca: KAPCA_MOUSE - Also known as Pkaca. Experimental evidence at protein level: Swiss-Prot protein existence level 1. [Isoform 2]: Phosphorylates and activates ABL1 in sperm flagellum to promote spermatozoa capacitation. From Mus musculus (Mouse).
   1994..2709    +  CDS            mEGFP (fragment): enhanced GFP with monomerizing A206K mutation (Zacharias et al., 2002) mammalian codon-optimized
   2725..2743    -  promoter       SP6 promoter: promoter for bacteriophage SP6 RNA polymerase
   2769..2993    +  polyA_signal   bGH poly(A) signal: bovine growth hormone polyadenylation signal
   2997..3018    +  promoter       SV40 promoter (fragment): SV40 enhancer and early promoter
   3039..3467    +  rep_origin     f1 ori (sequence partly withheld): f1 bacteriophage origin of replication; arrow indicates direction of (+) strand synthesis
   3481..3810    +  promoter       SV40 promoter: SV40 enhancer and early promoter
   3877..4668    +  CDS            neo: KKA2_KLEPN - Also known as kan, nptII. Experimental evidence at protein level: Swiss-Prot protein existence level 1. Resistance to kanamycin, neomycin, paromomycin, ribostamycin, butirosin and gentamicin B. From Klebsiella pneumoniae.
   4692..4850    +  CDS            ble (fragment): BLE_KLEPN - Experimental evidence at protein level: Swiss-Prot protein existence level 1. Binding protein with a strong affinity to the bleomycin family of antibiotics. Binds to CL990; an antimitotic-antibiotic compound. From Klebsiella pneumoniae.
   4845..4966    +  polyA_signal   SV40 poly(A) signal: SV40 polyadenylation signal
   5039..5055    -  protein_bind   lac operator: The lac repressor binds to the lac operator to inhibit transcription in E. coli. This inhibition can be relieved by adding lactose or isopropyl-β-D-thiogalactopyranoside (IPTG). lac repressor encoded by lacI
   5063..5093    -  promoter       lac promoter: promoter for the E. coli lac operon
   5108..5129    -  protein_bind   CAP binding site: CAP binding activates transcription in the presence of cAMP. E. coli catabolite activator protein
   5142..5234    -  CDS            lacI (fragment): lac repressor; lacI; The lac repressor binds to the lac operator to inhibit transcription in E. coli. This inhibition can be relieved by adding lactose or isopropyl-β-D-thiogalactopyranoside (IPTG).
   5417..6005    -  rep_origin     ori: high-copy-number ColE1/pMB1/pBR322/pUC origin of replication
   6176..7036    -  CDS            AmpR: β-lactamase; bla; confers resistance to ampicillin, carbenicillin, and related antibiotics
   7037..7141    -  promoter       AmpR promoter: bla
>Addgene plasmid #168490 | pCDNA3_PKA-Cα(K8,9A)-mEGFP | addgene full sequence | sequence record 332596 | Addgene NGS Result
GACGGATCGGGAGATCTCCCGATCCCCTATGGTGCACTCTCAGTACAATCTGCTCTGATGCCGCATAGTT
AAGCCAGTATCTGCTCCCTGCTTGTGTGTTGGAGGTCGCTGAGTAGTGCGCGAGCAAAATTTAAGCTACA
ACAAGGCAAGGCTTGACCGACAATTGCATGAAGAATCTGCTTAGGGTTAGGCGTTTTGCGCTGCTTCGCG
ATGTACGGGCCAGATATACGCGTTGACATTGATTATTGACTAGTTATTAATAGTAATCAATTACGGGGTC
ATTAGTTCATAGCCCATATATGGAGTTCCGCGTTACATAACTTACGGTAAATGGCCCGCCTGGCTGACCG
CCCAACGACCCCCGCCCATTGACGTCAATAATGACGTATGTTCCCATAGTAACGCCAATAGGGACTTTCC
ATTGACGTCAATGGGTGGAGTATTTACGGTAAACTGCCCACTTGGCAGTACATCAAGTGTATCATATGCC
AAGTACGCCCCCTATTGACGTCAATGACGGTAAATGGCCCGCCTGGCATTATGCCCAGTACATGACCTTA
TGGGACTTTCCTACTTGGCAGTACATCTACGTATTAGTCATCGCTATTACCATGGTGATGCGGTTTTGGC
AGTACATCAATGGGCGTGGATAGCGGTTTGACTCACGGGGATTTCCAAGTCTCCACCCCATTGACGTCAA
TGGGAGTTTGTTTGGGCACCAAAATCAACGGGACTTTCCAAAATGTCGTAACAACTCCGCCCCATTGACG
CAAATGGGCGGTAGGCGTGTACGGTGGGAGGTCTATATAAGCAGAGCTCTCTGGCTAACTAGAGAACCCA
CTGCTTACTGGCTTATCGAAATTAATACGACTCACTATAGGGAGACCCAAGCTTGCGGCCGCTACCATGG
GCAACGCCGCCGCCGCCGCTGCTGGCAGCGAGCAGGAGAGCGTGAAAGAGTTCCTAGCCAAAGCCAAGGA
AGATTTCCTGAAAAAATGGGAGACCCCTTCTCAGAATACAGCCCAGTTGGATCAGTTTGATAGAATCAAG
ACCCTTGGCACCGGCTCCTTTGGGCGAGTGATGCTGGTGAAGCACAAGGAGAGTGGGAACCACTACGCCA
TGAAGATCTTAGACAAGCAGAAGGTGGTGAAGCTAAAGCAGATCGAGCACACTCTGAATGAGAAGCGCAT
CCTGCAGGCCGTCAACTTCCCGTTCCTGGTCAAACTTGAATTCTCCTTCAAGGACAACTCAAACCTGTAC
ATGGTCATGGAGTATGTAGCTGGTGGCGAGATGTTCTCCCACCTACGGCGGATTGGAAGGTTCAGCGAGC
CCCATGCCCGTTTCTACGCGGCGCAGATCGTCCTGACCTTTGAGTATCTGCACTCCCTGGACCTCATCTA
CCGGGACCTGAAGCCCGAGAATCTTCTCATCGACCAGCAGGGCTATATTCAGGTGACAGACTTCGGTTTT
GCCAAGCGTGTGAAAGGCCGTACTTGGACCTTGTGTGGGACCCCTGAGTACTTGGCCCCCGAGATTATCC
TGAGCAAAGGCTACAACAAGGCTGTGGACTGGTGGGCTCTCGGAGTCCTCATCTACGAGATGGCTGCTGG
TTACCCACCCTTCTTCGCTGACCAGCCTATCCAGATCTATGAGAAAATCGTCTCTGGGAAGGTGCGGTTC
CCATCCCACTTCAGCTCTGACTTGAAGGACCTGCTGCGGAACCTTCTGCAAGTGGATCTCACCAAGCGCT
TTGGGAACCTCAAGAACGGGGTCAATGACATCAAGAACCACAAGTGGTTTGCCACGACTGACTGGATTGC
CATCTATCAGAGAAAGGTGGAAGCTCCCTTCATACCAAAGTTTAAAGGCCCTGGGGACACGAGTAACTTT
GACGACTATGAGGAGGAAGAGATCCGGGTCTCCATCAATGAGAAGTGTGGCAAGGAGTTTACTGAGTTTA
TCGATTATGATGTTCCTGATTATGCAAGCTTAATGAGCAAGGGCGAGGAGCTGTTCACCGGGGTGGTGCC
CATCCTGGTCGAGCTGGACGGCGACGTAAACGGCCACAAGTTCAGCGTGTCCGGCGAGGGCGAGGGCGAT
GCCACCTACGGCAAGCTGACCCTGAAGTTCATCTGCACCACCGGCAAGCTGCCCGTGCCCTGGCCCACCC
TCGTGACCACCCTGACCTACGGCGTGCAGTGCTTCAGCCGCTACCCCGACCACATGAAGCAGCACGACTT
CTTCAAGTCCGCCATGCCCGAAGGCTACGTCCAGGAGCGCACCATCTTCTTCAAGGACGACGGCAACTAC
AAGACCCGCGCCGAGGTGAAGTTCGAGGGCGACACCCTGGTGAACCGCATCGAGCTGAAGGGCATCGACT
TCAAGGAGGACGGCAACATCCTGGGGCACAAGCTGGAGTACAACTACAACAGCCACAACGTCTATATCAT
GGCCGACAAGCAGAAGAACGGCATCAAGGTGAACTTCAAGATCCGCCACAACATCGAGGACGGCAGCGTG
CAGCTCGCCGACCACTACCAGCAGAACACCCCCATCGGCGACGGCCCCGTGCTGCTGCCCGACAACCACT
ACCTGAGCACCCAGTCCAAGCTGAGCAAAGACCCCAACGAGAAGCGCGATCACATGGTCCTGCTGGAGTT
CGTGACCGCCGCCGGGATCACTCTCGGCATGGACGAGCTGTACAAGTAATCTAGAGGGCCCTATTCTATA
GTGTCACCTAAATGCTAGAGCTCGCTGATCAGCCTCGACTGTGCCTTCTAGTTGCCAGCCATCTGTTGTT
TGCCCCTCCCCCGTGCCTTCCTTGACCCTGGAAGGTGCCACTCCCACTGTCCTTTCCTAATAAAATGAGG
AAATTGCATCGCATTGTCTGAGTAGGTGTCATTCTATTCTGGGGGGTGGGGTGGGGCAGGACAGCAAGGG
GGAGGATTGGGAAGACAATAGCAGGCATGCTGGGGATGCGGTGGGCTCTATGGCTTCTGAGGCGGAAAGA
ACCAGCTGGGGCTCTAGGGGGTATCCCC
[124 nt withheld, positions 3039-3162]
C
[91 nt withheld, positions 3164-3254]
A
[49 nt withheld, positions 3256-3304]
CCTTTGACGTTGGAGTCCACGTTCTTT
[37 nt withheld, positions 3332-3368]
ACCCTATCTCGGTCTATTCTTTTGATTTATAAGGGATTTTGCCGATTTCGGCCTATTGGTTAAAAAATGA
GCTGATTTAACAAAAATTTAACGCGAATTAATTCTGTGGAATGTGTGTCAGTTAGGGTGTGGAAAGTCCC
CAGGCTCCCCAGCAGGCAGAAGTATGCAAAGCATGCATCTCAATTAGTCAGCAACCAGGTGTGGAAAGTC
CCCAGGCTCCCCAGCAGGCAGAAGTATGCAAAGCATGCATCTCAATTAGTCAGCAACCATAGTCCCGCCC
CTAACTCCGCCCATCCCGCCCCAAACTCCGCCCAGTTCCGCCCATTCTCCGCCCCATGGCTGACTAATTT
TTTTTATTTATGCAGAGGCCGAGGCCGCCTCTGCCTCTGAGCTATTCCAGAAGTAGTGAGGAGGCTTTTT
TGGAGGCCTAGGCTTTTGCAAAAAGCTCCCGGGAGCTTGTATATCCATTTTCGGATCTGATCAAGAGACA
GGATGAGGATCGTTTCGCATGATTGAACAAGATGGATTGCACGCAGGTTCTCCGGCCGCTTGGGTGGAGA
GGCTATTCGGCTATGACTGGGCACAACAGACAATCGGCTGCTCTGATGCCGCCGTGTTCCGGCTGTCAGC
GCAGGGGCGCCCGGTTCTTTTTGTCAAGACCGACCTGTCCGGTGCCCTGAATGAACTGCAGGACGAGGCA
GCGCGGCTATCGTGGCTGGCCACGACGGGCGTTCCTTGCGCAGCTGTGCTCGACGTTGTCACTGAAGCGG
GAAGGGACTGGCTGCTATTGGGCGAAGTGCCGGGGCAGGATCTCCTGTCATCTCACCTTGCTCCTGCCGA
GAAAGTATCCATCATGGCTGATGCAATGCGGCGGCTGCATACGCTTGATCCGGCTACCTGCCCATTCGAC
CACCAAGCGAAACATCGCATCGAGCGAGCACGTACTCGGATGGAAGCCGGTCTTGTCGATCAGGATGATC
TGGACGAAGAGCATCAGGGGCTCGCGCCAGCCGAACTGTTCGCCAGGCTCAAGGCGCGCATGCCCGACGG
CGAGGATCTCGTCGTGACCCATGGCGATGCCTGCTTGCCGAATATCATGGTGGAAAATGGCCGCTTTTCT
GGATTCATCGACTGTGGCCGGCTGGGTGTGGCGGACCGCTATCAGGACATAGCGTTGGCTACCCGTGATA
TTGCTGAAGAGCTTGGCGGCGAATGGGCTGACCGCTTCCTCGTGCTTTACGGTATCGCCGCTCCCGATTC
GCAGCGCATCGCCTTCTATCGCCTTCTTGACGAGTTCTTCTGAGCGGGACTCTGGGGTTCGAAATGACCG
ACCAAGCGACGCCCAACCTGCCATCACGAGATTTCGATTCCACCGCCGCCTTCTATGAAAGGTTGGGCTT
CGGAATCGTTTTCCGGGACGCCGGCTGGATGATCCTCCAGCGCGGGGATCTCATGCTGGAGTTCTTCGCC
CACCCCAACTTGTTTATTGCAGCTTATAATGGTTACAAATAAAGCAATAGCATCACAAATTTCACAAATA
AAGCATTTTTTTCACTGCATTCTAGTTGTGGTTTGTCCAAACTCATCAATGTATCTTATCATGTCTGTAT
ACCGTCGACCTCTAGCTAGAGCTTGGCGTAATCATGGTCATAGCTGTTTCCTGTGTGAAATTGTTATCCG
CTCACAATTCCACACAACATACGAGCCGGAAGCATAAAGTGTAAAGCCTGGGGTGCCTAATGAGTGAGCT
AACTCACATTAATTGCGTTGCGCTCACTGCCCGCTTTCCAGTCGGGAAACCTGTCGTGCCAGCTGCATTA
ATGAATCGGCCAACGCGCGGGGAGAGGCGGTTTGCGTATTGGGCGCTCTTCCGCTTCCTCGCTCACTGAC
TCGCTGCGCTCGGTCGTTCGGCTGCGGCGAGCGGTATCAGCTCACTCAAAGGCGGTAATACGGTTATCCA
CAGAATCAGGGGATAACGCAGGAAAGAACATGTGAGCAAAAGGCCAGCAAAAGGCCAGGAACCGTAAAAA
GGCCGCGTTGCTGGCGTTTTTCCATAGGCTCCGCCCCCCTGACGAGCATCACAAAAATCGACGCTCAAGT
CAGAGGTGGCGAAACCCGACAGGACTATAAAGATACCAGGCGTTTCCCCCTGGAAGCTCCCTCGTGCGCT
CTCCTGTTCCGACCCTGCCGCTTACCGGATACCTGTCCGCCTTTCTCCCTTCGGGAAGCGTGGCGCTTTC
TCATAGCTCACGCTGTAGGTATCTCAGTTCGGTGTAGGTCGTTCGCTCCAAGCTGGGCTGTGTGCACGAA
CCCCCCGTTCAGCCCGACCGCTGCGCCTTATCCGGTAACTATCGTCTTGAGTCCAACCCGGTAAGACACG
ACTTATCGCCACTGGCAGCAGCCACTGGTAACAGGATTAGCAGAGCGAGGTATGTAGGCGGTGCTACAGA
GTTCTTGAAGTGGTGGCCTAACTACGGCTACACTAGAAGAACAGTATTTGGTATCTGCGCTCTGCTGAAG
CCAGTTACCTTCGGAAAAAGAGTTGGTAGCTCTTGATCCGGCAAACAAACCACCGCTGGTAGCGGTGGTT
TTTTTGTTTGCAAGCAGCAGATTACGCGCAGAAAAAAAGGATCTCAAGAAGATCCTTTGATCTTTTCTAC
GGGGTCTGACGCTCAGTGGAACGAAAACTCACGTTAAGGGATTTTGGTCATGAGATTATCAAAAAGGATC
TTCACCTAGATCCTTTTAAATTAAAAATGAAGTTTTAAATCAATCTAAAGTATATATGAGTAAACTTGGT
CTGACAGTTACCAATGCTTAATCAGTGAGGCACCTATCTCAGCGATCTGTCTATTTCGTTCATCCATAGT
TGCCTGACTCCCCGTCGTGTAGATAACTACGATACGGGAGGGCTTACCATCTGGCCCCAGTGCTGCAATG
ATACCGCGAGACCCACGCTCACCGGCTCCAGATTTATCAGCAATAAACCAGCCAGCCGGAAGGGCCGAGC
GCAGAAGTGGTCCTGCAACTTTATCCGCCTCCATCCAGTCTATTAATTGTTGCCGGGAAGCTAGAGTAAG
TAGTTCGCCAGTTAATAGTTTGCGCAACGTTGTTGCCATTGCTACAGGCATCGTGGTGTCACGCTCGTCG
TTTGGTATGGCTTCATTCAGCTCCGGTTCCCAACGATCAAGGCGAGTTACATGATCCCCCATGTTGTGCA
AAAAAGCGGTTAGCTCCTTCGGTCCTCCGATCGTTGTCAGAAGTAAGTTGGCCGCAGTGTTATCACTCAT
GGTTATGGCAGCACTGCATAATTCTCTTACTGTCATGCCATCCGTAAGATGCTTTTCTGTGACTGGTGAG
TACTCAACCAAGTCATTCTGAGAATAGTGTATGCGGCGACCGAGTTGCTCTTGCCCGGCGTCAATACGGG
ATAATACCGCGCCACATAGCAGAACTTTAAAAGTGCTCATCATTGGAAAACGTTCTTCGGGGCGAAAACT
CTCAAGGATCTTACCGCTGTTGAGATCCAGTTCGATGTAACCCACTCGTGCACCCAACTGATCTTCAGCA
TCTTTTACTTTCACCAGCGTTTCTGGGTGAGCAAAAACAGGAAGGCAAAATGCCGCAAAAAAGGGAATAA
GGGCGACACGGAAATGTTGAATACTCATACTCTTCCTTTTTCAATATTATTGAAGCATTTATCAGGGTTA
TTGTCTCATGAGCGGATACATATTTGAATGTATTTAGAAAAATAAACAAATAGGGGTTCCGCGCACATTT
CCCCGAAAAGTGCCACCTGACGTC
